>Addgene plasmid #105665 | pBad-CA | addgene full sequence | sequence record 205511 | Addgene NGS Result
ATACTCCCGCCATTCAGAGAAGAAACCAATTGTCCATATTGCATCAGACATTGCCGTCACTGCGTCTTTT
ACTGGCTCTTCTCGCTAACCAAACCGGTAACCCCGCTTATTAAAAGCATTCTGTAACAAAGCGGGACCAA
AGCCATGACAAAAACGCGTAACAAAAGTGTCTATAATCACGGCAGAAAAGTCCACATTGATTATTTGCAC
GGCGTCACACTTTGCTATGCCATAGCATTTTTATCCATAAGATTAGCGGATCCTACCTGACGCTTTTTAT
CGCAACTCTCTACTGTTTCTCCATACCCGTTTTTTGGGCTAACAGGAGGAATTAACCATGGCGCATCATT
GGGGTTACGGTAAACACAACGGTCCGGAGCATTGGCACAAAGATTTTCCAATTGCGAAGGGCGAACGTCA
AAGCCCGGTTGACATTGATACGCACACGGCAAAGTACGACCCGAGCCTGAAACCGCTGAGCGTTTCCTAT
GACCAGGCTACGAGCCTGCGTATCCTGAACAATGGCCACACCTTCAACGTGGAGTTTGATGATTCCCAAG
ATAAGGCGGTTCTGAAAGGTGGTCCGTTGGATGGCACCTACCGCCTGATCCAATTTCACTTTCACTGGGG
TAGCCACGACGGTCAGGGCAGCGAGCATACCGTGGACAAAAAGAAGTATGCAGCCGAACTGCACCTGGTG
CATTGGAACACGAAGTACGGCGACTTCGGTAAAGCGGTCCAGCAACCGGACGGTCTGGCTGTTCTGGGTA
TTTTCCTGAAGGTCGGCAGCGCGAACCCGGGTCTGCAGAAAGTGGTTGACGTGTTGGACTCTATCAAGAC
CAAAGGCAAGAGCGCGGACTTCACCAATTTCGATCCGCGTGGTCTGCTGCCGGAGAGCCTGGATTACTGG
ACTTATCCGGGCAGCCTGACCACCCCGCCATTGCTGGAGTGCGTGACCTGGATCGTCTTGAAAGAACCGA
TCAGCGTTAGCTCTGAACAGGTCAGCAAGTTCCGCAAGCTGAATTTCAATGGTGAGGGCGAGCCGGAAGA
ACCGATGGTCGATAATTGGCGTCCTACCCAACCGCTGAAAAACCGCCAGATTAAAGCATCCTTTAAGCAT
CACCACCACCATCACTAAAAGCTTGGCTGTTTTGGCGGATGAGAGAAGATTTTCAGCCTGATACAGATTA
AATCAGAACGCAGAAGCGGTCTGATAAAACAGAATTTGCCTGGCGGCAGTAGCGCGGTGGTCCCACCTGA
CCCCATGCCGAACTCAGAAGTGAAACGCCGTAGCGCCGATGGTAGTGTGGGGTCTCCCCATGCGAGAGTA
GGGAACTGCCAGGCATCAAATAAAACGAAAGGCTCAGTCGAAAGACTGGGCCTTTCGTTTTATCTGTTGT
TTGTCGGTGAACGCTCTCCTGAGTAGGACAAATCCGCCGGGAGCGGATTTGAACGTTGCGAAGCAACGGC
CCGGAGGGTGGCGGGCAGGACGCCCGCCATAAACTGCCAGGCATCAAATTAAGCAGAAGGCCATCCTGAC
GGATGGCCTTTTTGCGTTTCTACAAACTCTTTTGTTTATTTTTCTAAATACATTCAAATATGTATCCGCT
CATGAGACAATAACCCTGATAAATGCTTCAATAATATTGAAAAAGGAAGAGTATGAGTATTCAACATTTC
CGTGTCGCCCTTATTCCCTTTTTTGCGGCATTTTGCCTTCCTGTTTTTGCTCACCCAGAAACGCTGGTGA
AAGTAAAAGATGCTGAAGATCAGTTGGGTGCACGAGTGGGTTACATCGAACTGGATCTCAACAGCGGTAA
GATCCTTGAGAGTTTTCGCCCCGAAGAACGTTTTCCAATGATGAGCACTTTTAAAGTTCTGCTATGTGGC
GCGGTATTATCCCGTGTTGACGCCGGGCAAGAGCAACTCGGTCGCCGCATACACTATTCTCAGAATGACT
TGGTTGAGTACTCACCAGTCACAGAAAAGCATCTTACGGATGGCATGACAGTAAGAGAATTATGCAGTGC
TGCCATAACCATGAGTGATAACACTGCGGCCAACTTACTTCTGACAACGATCGGAGGACCGAAGGAGCTA
ACCGCTTTTTTGCACAACATGGGGGATCATGTAACTCGCCTTGATCGTTGGGAACCGGAGCTGAATGAAG
CCATACCAAACGACGAGCGTGACACCACGATGCCTGTAGCAATGGCAACAACGTTGCGCAAACTATTAAC
TGGCGAACTACTTACTCTAGCTTCCCGGCAACAATTAATAGACTGGATGGAGGCGGATAAAGTTGCAGGA
CCACTTCTGCGCTCGGCCCTTCCGGCTGGCTGGTTTATTGCTGATAAATCTGGAGCCGGTGAGCGTGGGT
CTCGCGGTATCATTGCAGCACTGGGGCCAGATGGTAAGCCCTCCCGTATCGTAGTTATCTACACGACGGG
GAGTCAGGCAACTATGGATGAACGAAATAGACAGATCGCTGAGATAGGTGCCTCACTGATTAAGCATTGG
TAACTGTCAGACCAAGTTTACTCATATATACTTTAGATTGATTTAAAACTTCATTTTTAATTTAAAAGGA
TCTAGGTGAAGATCCTTTTTGATAATCTCATGACCAAAATCCCTTAACGTGAGTTTTCGTTCCACTGAGC
GTCAGACCCCGTAGAAAAGATCAAAGGATCTTCTTGAGATCCTTTTTTTCTGCGCGTAATCTGCTGCTTG
CAAACAAAAAAACCACCGCTACCAGCGGTGGTTTGTTTGCCGGATCAAGAGCTACCAACTCTTTTTCCGA
AGGTAACTGGCTTCAGCAGAGCGCAGATACCAAATACTGTCCTTCTAGTGTAGCCGTAGTTAGGCCACCA
CTTCAAGAACTCTGTAGCACCGCCTACATACCTCGCTCTGCTAATCCTGTTACCAGTGGCTGCTGCCAGT
GGCGATAAGTCGTGTCTTACCGGGTTGGACTCAAGACGATAGTTACCGGATAAGGCGCAGCGGTCGGGCT
GAACGGGGGGTTCGTGCACACAGCCCAGCTTGGAGCGAACGACCTACACCGAACTGAGATACCTACAGCG
TGAGCTATGAGAAAGCGCCACGCTTCCCGAAGGGAGAAAGGCGGACAGGTATCCGGTAAGCGGCAGGGTC
GGAACAGGAGAGCGCACGAGGGAGCTTCCAGGGGGAAACGCCTGGTATCTTTATAGTCCTGTCGGGTTTC
GCCACCTCTGACTTGAGCGTCGATTTTTGTGATGCTCGTCAGGGGGGCGGAGCCTATGGAAAAACGCCAG
CAACGCGGCCTTTTTACGGTTCCTGGCCTTTTGCTGGCCTTTTGCTCACATGTTCTTTCCTGCGTTATCC
CCTGATTCTGTGGATAACCGTATTACCGCCTTTGAGTGAGCTGATACCGCTCGCCGCAGCCGAACGACCG
AGCGCAGCGAGTCAGTGAGCGAGGAAGCGGAAGAGCGCCTGATGCGGTATTTTCTCCTTACGCATCTGTG
CGGTATTTCACACCGCATATGGTGCACTCTCAGTACAATCTGCTCTGATGCCGCATAGTTAAGCCAGTAT
ACACTCCGCTATCGCTACGTGACTGGGTCATGGCTGCGCCCCGACACCCGCCAACACCCGCTGACGCGCC
CTGACGGGCTTGTCTGCTCCCGGCATCCGCTTACAGACAAGCTGTGACCGTCTCCGGGAGCTGCATGTGT
CAGAGGTTTTCACCGTCATCACCGAAACGCGCGAGGCAGCAGATCAATTCGCGCGCGAAGGCGAAGCGGC
ATGCATAATGTGCCTGTCAAATGGACGAAGCAGGGATTCTGCAAACCCTATGCTACTCCGTCAAGCCGTC
AATTGTCTGATTCGTTACCAATTATGACAACTTGACGGCTACATCATTCACTTTTTCTTCACAACCGGCA
CGGAACTCGCTCGGGCTGGCCCCGGTGCATTTTTTAAATACCCGCGAGAAATAGAGTTGATCGTCAAAAC
CAACATTGCGACCGACGGTGGCGATAGGCATCCGGGTGGTGCTCAAAAGCAGCTTCGCCTGGCTGATACG
TTGGTCCTCGCGCCAGCTTAAGACGCTAATCCCTAACTGCTGGCGGAAAAGATGTGACAGACGCGACGGC
GACAAGCAAACATGCTGTGCGACGCTGGCGATATCAAAATTGCTGTCTGCCAGGTGATCGCTGATGTACT
GACAAGCCTCGCGTACCCGATTATCCATCGGTGGATGGAGCGACTCGTTAATCGCTTCCATGCGCCGCAG
TAACAATTGCTCAAGCAGATTTATCGCCAGCAGCTCCGAATAGCGCCCTTCCCCTTGCCCGGCGTTAATG
ATTTGCCCAAACAGGTCGCTGAAATGCGGCTGGTGCGCTTCATCCGGGCGAAAGAACCCCGTATTGGCAA
ATATTGACGGCCAGTTAAGCCATTCATGCCAGTAGGCGCGCGGACGAAAGTAAACCCACTGGTGATACCA
TTCGCGAGCCTCCGGATGACGACCGTAGTGATGAATCTCTCCTGGCGGGAACAGCAAAATATCACCCGGT
CGGCAAACAAATTCTCGTCCCTGATTTTTCACCACCCCCTGACCGCGAATGGTGAGATTGAGAATATAAC
CTTTCATTCCCAGCGGTCGGTCGATAAAAAAATCGAGATAACCGTTGGCCTCAATCGGCGTTAAACCCGC
CACCAGATGGGCATTAAACGAGTATCCCGGCAGCAGGGGATCATTTTGCGCTTCAGCCATACTTTTC
Features (pLannotate 1.2.2; 11 found; start..end, strand, type, name):
     20..304     +  promoter       araBAD promoter: araBAD; promoter of the L-arabinose operon of E. coli; the araC regulatory gene is transcribed in the opposite direction (Guzman et al., 1995)
    338..1117    +  CDS            CA2: CAH2_HUMAN - Experimental evidence at protein level: Swiss-Prot protein existence level 1. Essential for bone resorption and osteoclast differentiation (By similarity). Reversible hydration of carbon dioxide. Can hydrate cyanamide to urea. Involved in the regulation of fluid secretion into the anterior chamber of the eye. Contributes to intracellular pH regulation in the duodenal upper villous epithelium during proton- coupled peptide absorption. Stimulates the chloride-bicarbonate exchange activity of SLC26A6. From Homo sapiens (Human).
   1228..1343    +  ncRNA          5S rRNA: Accession: RF00001 - 5S ribosomal RNA
   1347..1433    +  terminator     rrnB T1 terminator: Escherichia coli rrnB; transcription terminator T1 from the E. coli rrnB gene
   1525..1552    +  terminator     rrnB T2 terminator: transcription terminator T2 from the E. coli rrnB gene
   1571..1662    +  promoter       AmpR promoter: bla
   1663..2523    +  CDS            AmpR: β-lactamase; bla; confers resistance to ampicillin, carbenicillin, and related antibiotics
   2694..3282    +  rep_origin     ori: high-copy-number ColE1/pMB1/pBR322/pUC origin of replication
   3468..3608    -  misc_feature   bom: basis of mobility region from pBR322
   3710..3750    -  CDS            rop (fragment): Rop protein, which maintains plasmids at low copy number; rop
   3872..4750    -  CDS            araC: L-arabinose regulatory protein; araC
