[The description below was written by a language model from this plasmid's Addgene catalogue record and pLannotate feature annotations shown in this document.]
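Description:
pBad-CA is a bacterial expression plasmid built on the Invitrogen pBad backbone for arabinose-inducible production of a thermostable variant of human carbonic anhydrase II (CA2/HCAII) in E. coli. The roughly 800 bp coding sequence was inserted between NcoI and HindIII sites, both of which are retained, and according to the catalogue entry carries a C-terminal 6x His tag for metal-affinity purification. The tag is not annotated separately in the feature table. Transcription is driven by the araBAD promoter, and the divergently oriented araC gene on the same plasmid supplies the regulator that represses the promoter in the absence of L-arabinose and activates it when the sugar is added, giving tight and titratable control. Downstream of the insert lies the rrnB region, including a 5S rRNA segment and the T1 and T2 terminators, which stops transcription from reading into the rest of the vector.

The plasmid is propagated through a ColE1/pMB1-family origin with the adjacent pBR322 bom region. Only a short fragment of rop is detected, and the repository lists the plasmid as low copy. Selection is by ampicillin through the bla (AmpR) gene under its own promoter. The catalogue gives a total size of about 4.9 kb, whereas the sequenced record is 4,757 nt, a modest discrepancy consistent with the listed sizes being approximate.

The associated publication is a teaching laboratory manual on genetic code expansion. This suggests the construct is used to express and purify the enzyme in that course setting, although the record does not indicate any amber codon or other modification within this particular insert.
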