Addgene plasmid #105665: pBad-CA
Purpose: expresses thermostable variant of human carbonic anhydrase II with C-terminal 6x his tag
Depositing lab: Ryan Mehl. Depositing organization: Oregon State University. Publication: Chemical Biology & Biochemistry Laboratory : Using Genetic Code Expansion Manual. Mehl R, van Zee K, Kean K. 2020.
Backbone
  Vector backbone: pBad
  Backbone manufacturer: Invitrogen
  Backbone size w/o insert (bp): 4100
  Total vector size (bp): 4900
  Vector type: Bacterial Expression
Growth in bacteria
  Bacterial resistance: Ampicillin, 100 μg/mL
  Growth temperature: 37°C
  Growth strain: DH5alpha
  Copy number: Low Copy
Gene/Insert
  Gene/Insert name: human carbonic anhydrase II thermostable variant (alt name: HCAII)
  Species: H. sapiens (human)
  Insert size (bp): 801
  Entrez Gene: CA2 (a.k.a. CA-II, CAC, CAII, Car2, HEL-76, HEL-S-282)
  Promoter: pBad/arabinose
  Tag / fusion protein: 6x his tag (C terminal on insert)
  Cloning method: Restriction Enzyme; 5′ cloning site NcoI (not destroyed); 3′ cloning site HindIII (not destroyed)
  Sequencing primers: 5′ ATGCCATAGCATTTTTATCC; 3′ GATTTAATCTGTATCAGG
Terms and licenses: Academic/Nonprofit Terms; Industry Terms: Not Available to Industry
Depositor comments: Please visit https://openlibrary-repo.ecampusontario.ca/jspui/handle/123456789/838 for Chemical Biology & Biochemistry Laboratory Using Genetic Code Expansion Manual.
How to cite: pBad-CA was a gift from Ryan Mehl (Addgene plasmid # 105665 ; http://n2t.net/addgene:105665 ; RRID:Addgene_105665)
