>Addgene plasmid #105665 | pBad-CA | depositor partial sequence | sequence record 200453 | HCAII thermostable variant insert
ATGGCGCATCATTGGGGTTACGGTAAACACAACGGTCCGGAGCATTGGCACAAAGATTTTCCAATTGCGA
AGGGCGAACGTCAAAGCCCGGTTGACATTGATACGCACACGGCAAAGTACGACCCGAGCCTGAAACCGCT
GAGCGTTTCCTATGACCAGGCTACGAGCCTGCGTATCCTGAACAATGGCCACACCTTCAACGTGGAGTTT
GATGATTCCCAAGATAAGGCGGTTCTGAAAGGTGGTCCGTTGGATGGCACCTACCGCCTGATCCAATTTC
ACTTTCACTGGGGTAGCCACGACGGTCAGGGCAGCGAGCATACCGTGGACAAAAAGAAGTATGCAGCCGA
ACTGCACCTGGTGCATTGGAACACGAAGTACGGCGACTTCGGTAAAGCGGTCCAGCAACCGGACGGTCTG
GCTGTTCTGGGTATTTTCCTGAAGGTCGGCAGCGCGAACCCGGGTCTGCAGAAAGTGGTTGACGTGTTGG
ACTCTATCAAGACCAAAGGCAAGAGCGCGGACTTCACCAATTTCGATCCGCGTGGTCTGCTGCCGGAGAG
CCTGGATTACTGGACTTATCCGGGCAGCCTGACCACCCCGCCATTGCTGGAGTGCGTGACCTGGATCGTC
TTGAAAGAACCGATCAGCGTTAGCTCTGAACAGGTCAGCAAGTTCCGCAAGCTGAATTTCAATGGTGAGG
GCGAGCCGGAAGAACCGATGGTCGATAATTGGCGTCCTACCCAACCGCTGAAAAACCGCCAGATTAAAGC
ATCCTTTAAGCATCACCACCACCATCACTAA
